Addgene plasmid #107900: pWT046e
Purpose: W2.5-1 plasmid. Contains PTetO-SD8-BE2, PBAD-sgRNA5 (sgRNA3-A8C) and is part of CAMERA 2.5
Depositing lab: David Liu. Depositing organization: Broad Institute. Publication: Rewritable multi-event analog recording in bacterial and mammalian cells. Tang W, Liu DR. Science. 2018 Feb 15. pii: science.aap8992. doi: 10.1126/science.aap8992. PubMed 29449507.
Backbone
  Vector backbone: de novo assembled
  Vector type: Bacterial Expression
Growth in bacteria
  Bacterial resistance: Spectinomycin, 50 μg/mL
  Growth temperature: 37°C
  Growth strain: DH5alpha
  Copy number: Low Copy
Gene/Insert
  Gene/Insert name: PTetO-SD8-BE2, PBAD-sgRNA5 (sgRNA3-A8C)
  Species: Synthetic
  Cloning method: Unknown
Terms and licenses: Academic/Nonprofit Terms; Industry Terms: Not Available to Industry
Depositor comments: SC101
How to cite: pWT046e was a gift from David Liu (Addgene plasmid # 107900 ; http://n2t.net/addgene:107900 ; RRID:Addgene_107900)
