[The description below was written by a language model from this plasmid's Addgene catalogue record and pLannotate feature annotations shown in this document.]
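Description:
pWT046e is a low-copy bacterial expression plasmid, assembled de novo rather than derived from a named backbone, that serves as the "W2.5-1" writing plasmid of the CAMERA 2.5 cellular recording system. It replicates through the pSC101 origin together with its required Rep101 (RepA) protein, which accounts for the low copy number. It is selected with spectinomycin via the aadA (SmR) aminoglycoside adenylyltransferase gene, which appears to be driven by the adjacent AmpR (bla) promoter. The full annotated sequence is 9,454 nt.

The payload consists of two independently inducible units. The first is a tet operator-containing promoter (annotated as PLtetO-1/tetA promoter elements) followed by a ribosome-binding site designated SD8 in the record. This drives the base editor BE2, a fusion of rat APOBEC1 cytidine deaminase, catalytically dead S. pyogenes Cas9 (D10A/H840A) and the phage PBS2 uracil glycosylase inhibitor UGI. BE2 converts C•G to T•A at guide-specified sites without cutting DNA, and UGI blocks uracil excision repair of the edited base. No tetR gene is annotated on this plasmid, so the repressor is presumably supplied elsewhere. The second unit, on the opposite strand, is an araBAD promoter expressing sgRNA5 (described as sgRNA3-A8C) fused to the S. pyogenes gRNA scaffold, with the divergently transcribed araC regulator conferring arabinose control. The short "VN155" hit between scaffold and promoter most likely reflects the 20-nt spacer, suggesting a fluorescent protein-derived target, rather than a real coding fragment. rrnB T1 terminators insulate the cassettes. Base editing should therefore depend on both a tetracycline-class inducer and arabinose, allowing these stimuli to be recorded as durable DNA changes in bacteria.
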