Features (pLannotate 1.2.2; 16 found; start..end, strand, type, name):
      1..951     -  CDS            Rep101: RepA protein needed for replication with the pSC101 origin; rep101
    999..1221    -  rep_origin     pSC101 ori: low-copy replication origin that requires the Rep101 protein
   1716..1762    +  terminator     rrnB T1 terminator: transcription terminator T1 from the E. coli rrnB gene
   1795..1815    +  promoter       PLtetO-1 promoter (fragment): modified phage lambda PL promoter with tet operator sites (Lutz and Bujard, 1997)
   1815..1849    +  promoter       tetA promoter: contains a tet operator sequence that enables repression by TetR
   1850..1877    +  protein_bind   tetracycline response element (fragment): contains seven copies of the tetracycline operator tetO tetracycline repressor TetR
   1931..2617    +  CDS            Apobec1: ABEC1_RAT - Experimental evidence at protein level: Swiss-Prot protein existence level 1. Catalytic component of the apolipoprotein B mRNA editing enzyme complex which is responsible for the postranscriptional editing of a CAA codon for Gln to a UAA codon for stop in the APOB mRNA. May also play a role in the epigenetic regulation of gene expression by participating in DNA demethylation. From Rattus norvegicus (Rat).
   2666..6766    +  CDS            dCas9: catalytically dead mutant of the Cas9 endonuclease from the Streptococcus pyogenes Type II CRISPR/Cas system RNA-guided DNA-binding protein that lacks endonuclease activity due to the D10A mutation in the RuvC catalytic domain and the H840A mutation in the HNH catalytic domain
   6779..7030    +  CDS            UGI: UNGI_BPPB2 - Experimental evidence at protein level: Swiss-Prot protein existence level 1. This protein binds specifically and reversibly to the host uracil-DNA glycosylase, preventing removal of uracil residues from PBS2 DNA by the host uracil-excision repair system. From Bacillus phage PBS2 (Bacteriophage PBS2).
   7147..7222    -  misc_RNA       gRNA scaffold: guide RNA scaffold for the Streptococcus pyogenes CRISPR/Cas9 system
   7222..7242    +  CDS            VN155(I152L) (fragment): improved N-terminal fragment of mVenus for use in bimolecular fluorescence complementation (BiFC) (Kodama and Hu, 2010)
   7244..7409    -  promoter       araBAD promoter: araBAD; promoter of the L-arabinose operon of E. coli; the araC regulatory gene is transcribed in the opposite direction (Guzman et al., 1995)
   7555..8433    +  CDS            araC: L-arabinose regulatory protein; araC
   8448..8493    -  terminator     rrnB T1 terminator: transcription terminator T1 from the E. coli rrnB gene
   8564..9355    -  CDS            SmR: aminoglycoside adenylyltransferase (Murphy, 1985); aadA; confers resistance to spectinomycin and streptomycin
   9356..9419    -  promoter       AmpR promoter: bla
>Addgene plasmid #107900 | pWT046e | addgene full sequence | sequence record 208438 | Addgene NGS Result
TCAGATCCTTCCGTATTTAGCCAGTATGTTCTCTAGTGTGGTTCGTTGTTTTTGCGTGAGCCATGAGAAC
GAACCATTGAGATCATGCTTACTTTGCATGTCACTCAAAAATTTTGCCTCAAAACTGGTGAGCTGAATTT
TTACAGTTAAAGCATCGTGTAGTGTTTTTCTTAGTCCGTTACGTAGGTAGGAATCTGATGTAATGGTTGT
TGGTATTTTGTCACCATTCATTTTTATCTGGTTGTTCTCAAGTTCGGTTACGAGATCCATTTGTCTATCT
AGTTCAACTTGGAAAATCAACGTATCAGTCGGGCGGCCTCGCTTATCAACCACCAATTTCATATTGCTGT
AAGTGTTTAAATCTTTACTTATTGGTTTCAAAACCCATTGGTTAAGCCTTTTAAACTCATGGTAGTTATT
TTCAAGCATTAACATGAACTTAAATTCATCAAGGCTAATCTCTATATTTGCCTTGTGAGTTTTCTTTTGT
GTTAGTTCTTTTAATAACCACTCATAAATCCTCATAGAGTATTTGTTTTCAAAAGACTTAACATGTTCCA
GATTATATTTTATGAATTTTTTTAACTGGAAAAGATAAGGCAATATCTCTTCACTAAAAACTAATTCTAA
TTTTTCGCTTGAGAACTTGGCATAGTTTGTCCACTGGAAAATCTCAAAGCCTTTAACCAAAGGATTCCTG
ATTTCCACAGTTCTCGTCATCAGCTCTCTGGTTGCTTTAGCTAATACACCATAAGCATTTTCCCTACTGA
TGTTCATCATCTGAGCGTATTGGTTATAAGTGAACGATACCGTCCGTTCTTTCCTTGTAGGGTTTTCAAT
CGTGGGGTTGAGTAGTGCCACACAGCATAAAATTAGCTTGGTTTCATGCTCCGTTAAGTCATAGCGACTA
ATCGCTAGTTCATTTGCTTTGAAAACAACTAATTCAGACATACATCTCAATTGGTCTAGGTGATTTTAAT
CACTATACCAATTGAGATGGGCTAGTCAATGATAATTACTAGTCCTTTTCCTTTGAGTTGTGGGTATCTG
TAAATTCTGCTAGACCTTTGCTGGAAAACTTGTAAATTCTGCTAGACCCTCTGTAAATTCCGCTAGACCT
TTGTGTGTTTTTTTTGTTTATATTCAAGTGGTTATAATTTATAGAATAAAGAAAGAATAAAAAAAGATAA
AAAGAATAGATCCCAGCCCTGTGTATAACTCACTACTTTAGTCAGTTCCGCAGTATTACAAAAGGATGTC
GCAAACGCTGTTTGCTCCTCTACAAAACAGACCTTAAAACCCTAAAGGCTTAAGTAGCACCCTCGCAAGC
TCGGGCAAATCGCTGAATATTCCTTTTGTCTCCGACCATCAGGCACCTGAGTCGCTGTCTTTTTCGTGAC
ATTCAGTTCGCTGCGCTCACGGCTCTGGCAGTGAATGGGGGTAAATGGCACTACAGGCGCCTTTTATGGA
TTCATGCAAGGAAACTACCCATAATACAAGAAAAGCCCGTCACGGGCTTCTCAGGGCGTTTTATGGCGGG
TCTGCTATGTGGTGCTATCTGACTTTTTGCTGTTCAGCAGTTCCTGCCCTCTGATTTTCCAGTCTGACCA
CTTCGGATTATCCCGTGACAGGTCATTCAGACTGGCTAATGCACCCAGTAAGGCAGCGGTATCATCAACA
GGCTTACCCGTCTTACTGTCAAGAGGACATCCGGTCAAATAAAACGAAAGGCTCAGTCGAAAGACTGGGC
CTTTCGTTTTATTCTAGAGCACAGCTCCATCGAATGGCCAGATGATCCCTATCAGTGATAGAGATTGACA
CTCTATCATTGATAGAGTTATTTTACCACTCCCTATCAGTGATAGAGAAAAGTGAAATGAATAGTTCGAC
AAAAATCTAGACCTGCAGGTGCAGTAAGGAGGAAAAAAAAATGTCTTCTGAAACCGGTCCGGTTGCGGTT
GACCCGACCCTGCGTCGTCGTATCGAACCGCACGAATTCGAAGTTTTCTTCGACCCGCGTGAACTGCGTA
AAGAAACCTGCCTGCTGTACGAAATCAACTGGGGTGGTCGTCACTCTATCTGGCGTCACACCTCTCAGAA
CACCAACAAACACGTTGAAGTTAACTTCATCGAAAAATTCACCACCGAACGTTACTTCTGCCCGAACACC
CGTTGCTCTATCACCTGGTTCCTGTCTTGGTCTCCGTGCGGTGAATGCTCTCGTGCGATCACCGAATTCC
TGTCTCGTTACCCGCACGTTACCCTGTTCATCTACATCGCGCGTCTGTACCACCACGCGGACCCGCGTAA
CCGTCAGGGTCTGCGTGACCTGATCTCTTCTGGTGTTACCATCCAGATCATGACCGAACAGGAATCTGGT
TACTGCTGGCGTAACTTCGTTAACTACTCTCCGTCTAACGAAGCGCACTGGCCGCGTTACCCGCACCTGT
GGGTTCGTCTGTACGTTCTGGAACTGTACTGCATCATCCTGGGTCTGCCGCCGTGCCTGAACATCCTGCG
TCGTAAACAGCCGCAGCTGACCTTCTTCACCATCGCGCTGCAGTCTTGCCACTACCAGCGTCTGCCGCCG
CACATCCTGTGGGCGACCGGTCTGAAATCCGGTAGCGAAACACCGGGGACTTCAGAATCGGCCACCCCGG
AGTCTGATAAGAAATACTCAATAGGCTTAGCTATCGGCACAAATAGCGTCGGATGGGCGGTGATCACTGA
TGAATATAAGGTTCCGTCTAAAAAGTTCAAGGTTCTGGGAAATACAGACCGCCACAGTATCAAAAAAAAT
CTTATAGGGGCTCTTTTATTTGACAGTGGAGAGACAGCGGAAGCGACTCGTCTCAAACGGACAGCTCGTA
GAAGGTATACACGTCGGAAGAATCGTATTTGTTATCTACAGGAGATTTTTTCAAATGAGATGGCGAAAGT
AGATGATAGTTTCTTTCATCGACTTGAAGAGTCTTTTTTGGTGGAAGAAGACAAGAAGCATGAACGTCAT
CCTATTTTTGGAAATATAGTAGATGAAGTTGCTTATCATGAGAAATATCCAACTATCTATCATCTGCGAA
AAAAATTGGTAGATTCTACTGATAAAGCGGATTTGCGCTTAATCTATTTGGCCTTAGCGCATATGATTAA
GTTTCGTGGTCATTTTTTGATTGAGGGAGATTTAAATCCTGATAATAGTGATGTGGACAAACTATTTATC
CAGTTGGTACAAACCTACAATCAATTATTTGAAGAAAACCCTATTAACGCAAGTGGAGTAGATGCTAAAG
CGATTCTTTCTGCACGATTGAGTAAATCAAGACGATTAGAAAATCTCATTGCTCAGCTCCCCGGTGAGAA
GAAAAATGGCTTATTTGGGAATCTCATTGCTTTGTCATTGGGTTTGACCCCTAATTTTAAATCAAATTTT
GATTTGGCAGAAGATGCTAAATTACAGCTTTCAAAAGATACTTACGATGATGATTTAGATAATTTATTGG
CGCAAATTGGAGATCAATATGCTGATTTGTTTTTGGCAGCTAAGAATTTATCAGATGCTATTTTACTTTC
AGATATCCTAAGAGTAAATACTGAAATAACTAAGGCTCCCCTATCAGCTTCAATGATTAAACGCTACGAT
GAACATCATCAAGACTTGACTCTTTTAAAAGCTTTAGTTCGACAACAACTTCCAGAAAAGTATAAAGAAA
TCTTTTTTGATCAATCAAAAAACGGATATGCAGGTTATATTGATGGGGGAGCTAGCCAAGAAGAATTTTA
TAAATTTATCAAACCAATTTTAGAAAAAATGGATGGTACTGAGGAATTATTGGTGAAACTAAATCGTGAA
GATTTGCTGCGCAAGCAACGGACCTTTGACAACGGCTCTATTCCCCATCAAATTCACTTGGGTGAGCTGC
ATGCTATTTTGAGAAGACAAGAAGACTTTTATCCATTTTTAAAAGACAATCGTGAGAAGATTGAAAAAAT
CTTGACTTTTCGAATTCCTTATTATGTTGGTCCATTGGCGCGTGGCAATAGTCGTTTTGCATGGATGACT
CGGAAGTCTGAAGAAACAATTACCCCATGGAATTTTGAAGAAGTTGTCGATAAAGGTGCTTCAGCTCAAT
CATTTATTGAACGCATGACAAACTTTGATAAAAATCTTCCAAATGAAAAAGTACTACCAAAACATAGTTT
GCTTTATGAGTATTTTACGGTTTATAACGAATTGACAAAGGTCAAATATGTTACTGAAGGAATGCGAAAA
CCAGCATTTCTTTCAGGTGAACAGAAGAAAGCCATTGTTGATTTACTCTTCAAAACAAATCGAAAAGTAA
CCGTTAAGCAATTAAAAGAAGATTATTTCAAAAAAATAGAATGTTTTGATAGTGTTGAAATTTCAGGAGT
TGAAGATAGATTTAATGCTTCATTAGGTACCTACCATGATTTGCTAAAAATTATTAAAGATAAAGATTTT
TTGGATAATGAAGAAAATGAAGATATCTTAGAGGATATTGTTTTAACATTGACCTTATTTGAAGATAGGG
AGATGATTGAGGAAAGACTTAAAACATATGCTCACCTCTTTGATGATAAGGTGATGAAACAGCTTAAACG
TCGCCGTTATACTGGTTGGGGACGTTTGTCTCGAAAATTGATTAATGGTATTAGGGATAAGCAATCTGGC
AAAACAATATTAGATTTTTTGAAATCAGATGGTTTTGCCAATCGCAATTTTATGCAGCTGATCCATGATG
ATAGTTTGACATTTAAAGAAGACATTCAAAAAGCACAAGTGTCTGGACAAGGCGATAGTTTACATGAACA
TATTGCAAATTTAGCTGGTAGCCCTGCTATTAAAAAAGGTATTTTACAGACTGTAAAAGTTGTTGATGAA
TTGGTCAAAGTAATGGGGCGGCATAAGCCAGAAAATATCGTTATTGAAATGGCACGTGAAAATCAGACAA
CTCAAAAGGGCCAGAAAAATTCGCGAGAGCGTATGAAACGAATCGAAGAAGGTATCAAAGAATTAGGAAG
TCAGATTCTTAAAGAGCATCCTGTTGAAAATACTCAATTGCAAAATGAAAAGCTCTATCTCTATTATCTC
CAAAATGGAAGAGACATGTATGTGGACCAAGAATTAGATATTAATCGTTTAAGTGATTATGATGTCGATG
CCATTGTTCCACAAAGTTTCCTTAAAGACGATTCAATAGACAATAAGGTCTTAACGCGTTCTGATAAAAA
TCGTGGTAAATCGGATAACGTTCCAAGTGAAGAAGTAGTCAAAAAGATGAAAAACTATTGGAGACAACTT
CTAAACGCCAAGTTAATCACTCAACGTAAGTTTGATAATTTAACGAAAGCTGAACGTGGAGGTTTGAGTG
AACTTGATAAAGCTGGTTTTATCAAACGCCAATTGGTTGAAACTCGCCAAATCACTAAGCATGTGGCACA
AATTTTGGATAGTCGCATGAATACTAAATACGATGAAAATGATAAACTTATTCGAGAGGTTAAAGTGATT
ACCTTAAAATCTAAATTAGTTTCTGACTTCCGAAAAGATTTCCAATTCTATAAAGTACGTGAGATTAACA
ATTACCATCATGCCCATGATGCGTATCTAAATGCCGTCGTTGGAACTGCTTTGATTAAGAAATATCCAAA
ACTTGAATCGGAGTTTGTCTATGGTGATTATAAAGTTTATGATGTTCGTAAAATGATTGCTAAGTCTGAG
CAAGAAATAGGCAAAGCAACCGCAAAATATTTCTTTTACTCTAATATCATGAACTTCTTCAAAACAGAAA
TTACACTTGCAAATGGAGAGATTCGCAAACGCCCTCTAATCGAAACTAATGGGGAAACTGGAGAAATTGT
CTGGGATAAAGGGCGAGATTTTGCCACAGTGCGCAAAGTATTGTCCATGCCCCAAGTCAATATTGTCAAG
AAAACAGAAGTACAGACAGGCGGATTCTCCAAGGAGTCAATTTTACCAAAAAGAAATTCGGACAAGCTTA
TTGCTCGTAAAAAAGACTGGGATCCAAAAAAATATGGTGGTTTTGATAGTCCAACGGTAGCTTATTCAGT
CCTAGTGGTTGCTAAGGTGGAAAAAGGGAAATCGAAGAAGTTAAAATCCGTTAAAGAGTTACTAGGGATC
ACAATTATGGAAAGAAGTTCCTTTGAAAAAAATCCGATTGACTTTTTAGAAGCTAAAGGATATAAGGAAG
TTAAAAAAGACTTAATCATTAAACTACCTAAATATAGTCTTTTTGAGTTAGAAAACGGTCGTAAACGGAT
GCTGGCTAGTGCCGGAGAATTACAAAAAGGAAATGAGCTGGCTCTGCCAAGCAAATATGTGAATTTTTTA
TATTTAGCTAGTCATTATGAAAAGTTGAAGGGTAGTCCAGAAGATAACGAACAAAAACAATTGTTTGTGG
AGCAGCATAAGCATTATTTAGATGAGATTATTGAGCAAATCAGTGAATTTTCTAAGCGTGTTATTTTAGC
AGATGCCAATTTAGATAAAGTTCTTAGTGCATATAACAAACATAGAGACAAACCAATACGTGAACAAGCA
GAAAATATTATTCATTTATTTACGTTGACGAATCTTGGAGCTCCCGCTGCTTTTAAATATTTTGATACAA
CAATTGATCGTAAACGATATACGTCTACAAAAGAAGTTTTAGATGCCACTCTTATCCATCAATCCATCAC
TGGTCTTTATGAAACACGCATTGATTTGAGTCAGCTAGGAGGTGACAGCGGCGGTTCAATGACAAATCTG
TCGGATATCATCGAAAAAGAAACCGGTAAACAGCTGGTTATCCAAGAAAGTATTTTAATGCTTCCCGAAG
AAGTCGAAGAGGTGATTGGCAACAAACCCGAAAGTGATATTCTCGTGCATACTGCGTATGATGAGTCGAC
CGATGAAAACGTCATGCTGCTGACCTCCGACGCGCCCGAGTATAAACCGTGGGCTTTGGTTATCCAGGAT
AGCAACGGTGAAAATAAGATTAAAATGTTATAAACGGAGCCAATGTACGCAAAAACCCCGCTTCAGCGGG
GTTTTTTCGCCAAAAAAAACCCCGCCCTGTCAGGGGCGGGGTTTTTTTTTATGTTGAAAATCTCCTTCTA
AAAAAAGCACCGACTCGGTGCCACTTTTTCAAGTTGATAACGGACTAGCCTTATTTTAACTTGCTATTTC
TAGCTCTAAAACTGGCCCACCCTCGGGACCACTATGGAGAAACAGTAGAGAGTTGCGATAAAAAGCGTCA
GGTAGGATCCGCTAATCTTATGGATAAAAATGCTATGGCATAGCAAAGTGTGACGCCGTGCAAATAATCA
ATGTGGACTTTTCTGCCGTGATTATAGACACTTTTGTTACGCGTTTTTGTCATGGCTTTGGTCCCGCTTT
GTTACAGAATGCTTTTAATAAGCGGGGTTACCGGTTGGGTTAGCGAGAAGAGCCAGTAAAAGACGCAGTG
ACGGCAATGTCTGATGCAATATGGACAATTGGTTTCTTCTCTGAATGGTGGGAGTATGAAAAGTATGGCT
GAAGCGCAAAATGATCCCCTGCTGCCGGGATACTCGTTTAATGCCCATCTGGTGGCGGGTTTAACGCCGA
TTGAGGCCAACGGTTATCTCGATTTTTTTATCGACCGACCGCTGGGAATGAAAGGTTATATTCTCAATCT
CACCATTCGCGGTCAGGGGGTGGTGAAAAATCAGGGACGAGAATTTGTTTGCCGACCGGGTGATATTTTG
CTGTTCCCGCCAGGAGAGATTCATCACTACGGTCGTCATCCGGAGGCTCGCGAATGGTATCACCAGTGGG
TTTACTTTCGTCCGCGCGCCTACTGGCATGAATGGCTTAACTGGCCGTCAATATTTGCCAATACGGGGTT
CTTTCGCCCGGATGAAGCGCACCAGCCGCATTTCAGCGACCTGTTTGGGCAAATCATTAACGCCGGGCAA
GGGGAAGGGCGCTATTCGGAGCTGCTGGCGATAAATCTGCTTGAGCAATTGTTACTGCGGCGCATGGAAG
CGATTAACGAGTCGCTCCATCCACCGATGGATAATCGGGTACGCGAGGCTTGTCAGTACATCAGCGATCA
CCTGGCAGACAGCAATTTTGATATCGCCAGCGTCGCACAGCATGTTTGCTTGTCGCCGTCGCGTCTGTCA
CATCTTTTCCGCCAGCAGTTAGGGATTAGCGTCTTAAGCTGGCGCGAGGACCAACGTATCAGCCAGGCGA
AGCTGCTTTTGAGCACCACCCGGATGCCTATCGCCACCGTCGGTCGCAATGTTGGTTTTGACGATCAACT
CTATTTCTCGCGGGTATTTAAAAAATGCACCGGGGCCAGCCCGAGCGAGTTCCGTGCCGGTTGTGAAGAA
AAAGTGAATGATGTAGCCGTCAAGTTGTCATAAAGGGTCCCTAAGTCTAAAACGAAAGGCCCAGTCTTTC
GACTGAGCCTTTCGTTTTATTTGACCGGATGTCCTCTTAAATATAATGACCCTCTTGATAACCCAAGAGG
GCATTTTTTAATGCCCATGGCGTTTATTTGCCGACTACCTTGGTGATCTCGCCTTTCACGTAGTGGACAA
ATTCTTCCAACTGATCTGCGCGCGAGGCCAAGCGATCTTCTTCTTGTCCAAGATAAGCCTGTCTAGCTTC
AAGTATGACGGGCTGATACTGGGCCGGCAGGCGCTCCATTGCCCAGTCGGCAGCGACATCCTTCGGCGCG
ATTTTGCCGGTTACTGCGCTGTACCAAATGCGGGACAACGTAAGCACTACATTTCGCTCATCGCCAGCCC
AGTCGGGCGGCGAGTTCCATAGCGTTAAGGTTTCATTTAGCGCCTCAAATAGATCCTGTTCAGGAACCGG
ATCAAAGAGTTCCTCCGCCGCTGGACCTACCAAGGCAACGCTATGTTCTCTTGCTTTTGTCAGCAAGATA
GCCAGATCAATGTCGATCGTGGCTGGCTCGAAGATACCTGCAAGAATGTCATTGCGCTGCCATTCTCCAA
ATTGCAGTTCGCGCTTAGCTGGATAACGCCACGGAATGATGTCGTCGTGCACAACAATGGTGACTTCTAC
AGCGCGGAGAATCTCGCTCTCTCCAGGGGAAGCCGAAGTTTCCAAAAGGTCGTTGATCAAAGCTCGCCGC
GTTGTTTCATCAAGCCTTACGGTCACCGTAACCAGCAAATCAATATCACTGTGTGGCTTCAGGCCGCCAT
CCACTGCGGAGCCGTACAAATGTACGGCCAGCAACGTCGGTTCGAGATGGCGCTCGATGACGCCAACTAC
CTCTGATAGTTGAGTCGATACTTCGGCGATCACCGCTTCCCTCATACTCTTCCTTTTTCAATATTATTGA
AGCATTTATCAGGGTTATTGTCTCATGAGCGGATACATATTTAAATGTATTTAGAAAAATAGGCCAAATG
CCGT
